>Addgene plasmid #115175 | pSuper-PlexinB2 | addgene full sequence | sequence record 221013 | Addgene NGS Result
GAACGCTGACGTCATCAACCCGCTCCAAGGAATCGCGGGCCCAGTGTCACTAGGCGGGAACACCCAGCGC
GCGTGCGCCCTGGCAGGAAGATGGCTGTGAGGGACAGGGGAGTGGCGCCCTGCAATATTTGCATGTCGCT
ATGTGTTCTGGGAAATCACCATAAACGTGAAATGTCTTTGGATTTGGGAATCTTATAAGTTCTGTATGAG
ACCACAGATCCCCGCAAGTCCTTCCTTATCAATTCAAGAGATTGATAAGGAAGGACTTGCTTTTTGGAAA
AGCTTATCGATACCGTCGACCTCGAGGGGGGGCCCGGTACCAGCTTTTGTTCCCTTTAGTGAGGGTTAAT
TTCGAGCTTGGCGTAATCATGGTCATAGCTGTTTCCTGTGTGAAATTGTTATCCGCTCACAATTCCACAC
AACATACGAGCCGGAAGCATAAAGTGTAAAGCCTGGGGTGCCTAATGAGTGAGCTAACTCACATTAATTG
CGTTGCGCTCACTGCCCGCTTTCCAGTCGGGAAACCTGTCGTGCCAGCTGCATTAATGAATCGGCCAACG
CGCGGGGAGAGGCGGTTTGCGTATTGGGCGCTCTTCCGCTTCCTCGCTCACTGACTCGCTGCGCTCGGTC
GTTCGGCTGCGGCGAGCGGTATCAGCTCACTCAAAGGCGGTAATACGGTTATCCACAGAATCAGGGGATA
ACGCAGGAAAGAACATGTGAGCAAAAGGCCAGCAAAAGGCCAGGAACCGTAAAAAGGCCGCGTTGCTGGC
GTTTTTCCATAGGCTCCGCCCCCCTGACGAGCATCACAAAAATCGACGCTCAAGTCAGAGGTGGCGAAAC
CCGACAGGACTATAAAGATACCAGGCGTTTCCCCCTGGAAGCTCCCTCGTGCGCTCTCCTGTTCCGACCC
TGCCGCTTACCGGATACCTGTCCGCCTTTCTCCCTTCGGGAAGCGTGGCGCTTTCTCATAGCTCACGCTG
TAGGTATCTCAGTTCGGTGTAGGTCGTTCGCTCCAAGCTGGGCTGTGTGCACGAACCCCCCGTTCAGCCC
GACCGCTGCGCCTTATCCGGTAACTATCGTCTTGAGTCCAACCCGGTAAGACACGACTTATCGCCACTGG
CAGCAGCCACTGGTAACAGGATTAGCAGAGCGAGGTATGTAGGCGGTGCTACAGAGTTCTTGAAGTGGTG
GCCTAACTACGGCTACACTAGAAGAACAGTATTTGGTATCTGCGCTCTGCTGAAGCCAGTTACCTTCGGA
AAAAGAGTTGGTAGCTCTTGATCCGGCAAACAAACCACCGCTGGTAGCGGTGGTTTTTTTGTTTGCAAGC
AGCAGATTACGCGCAGAAAAAAAGGATCTCAAGAAGATCCTTTGATCTTTTCTACGGGGTCTGACGCTCA
GTGGAACGAAAACTCACGTTAAGGGATTTTGGTCATGAGATTATCAAAAAGGATCTTCACCTAGATCCTT
TTAAATTAAAAATGAAGTTTTAAATCAATCTAAAGTATATATGAGTAAACTTGGTCTGACAGTTACCAAT
GCTTAATCAGTGAGGCACCTATCTCAGCGATCTGTCTATTTCGTTCATCCATAGTTGCCTGACTCCCCGT
CGTGTAGATAACTACGATACGGGAGGGCTTACCATCTGGCCCCAGTGCTGCAATGATACCGCGAGACCCA
CGCTCACCGGCTCCAGATTTATCAGCAATAAACCAGCCAGCCGGAAGGGCCGAGCGCAGAAGTGGTCCTG
CAACTTTATCCGCCTCCATCCAGTCTATTAATTGTTGCCGGGAAGCTAGAGTAAGTAGTTCGCCAGTTAA
TAGTTTGCGCAACGTTGTTGCCATTGCTACAGGCATCGTGGTGTCACGCTCGTCGTTTGGTATGGCTTCA
TTCAGCTCCGGTTCCCAACGATCAAGGCGAGTTACATGATCCCCCATGTTGTGCAAAAAAGCGGTTAGCT
CCTTCGGTCCTCCGATCGTTGTCAGAAGTAAGTTGGCCGCAGTGTTATCACTCATGGTTATGGCAGCACT
GCATAATTCTCTTACTGTCATGCCATCCGTAAGATGCTTTTCTGTGACTGGTGAGTACTCAACCAAGTCA
TTCTGAGAATAGTGTATGCGGCGACCGAGTTGCTCTTGCCCGGCGTCAATACGGGATAATACCGCGCCAC
ATAGCAGAACTTTAAAAGTGCTCATCATTGGAAAACGTTCTTCGGGGCGAAAACTCTCAAGGATCTTACC
GCTGTTGAGATCCAGTTCGATGTAACCCACTCGTGCACCCAACTGATCTTCAGCATCTTTTACTTTCACC
AGCGTTTCTGGGTGAGCAAAAACAGGAAGGCAAAATGCCGCAAAAAAGGGAATAAGGGCGACACGGAAAT
GTTGAATACTCATACTCTTCCTTTTTCAATATTATTGAAGCATTTATCAGGGTTATTGTCTCATGAGCGG
ATACATATTTGAATGTATTTAGAAAAATAAACAAATAGGGGTTCCGCGCACATTTCCCCGAAAAGTGCCA
CCTAAATTGTAAGCGTTAATATTTTGTTAAAATTCGCGTTAAATTTTTGTTAAATCAGCTCATTTTTTAA
CCAATAGGCCGAAATCGGCAAAATCCCTTATAAATCAAAAGAATAGACCGAGATAGGGT
[37 nt withheld, positions 2650-2686]
AAAGAACGTGGACTCCAACGTCAAAGG
[49 nt withheld, positions 2714-2762]
T
[91 nt withheld, positions 2764-2854]
G
[124 nt withheld, positions 2856-2979]
CCCATTCGCCATTCAGGCTGCGCAACTGTTGGGAAGGGCGATCGGTGCGGGCCTCTTCGCTATTACGCCA
GCTGGCGAAAGGGGGATGTGCTGCAAGGCGATTAAGTTGGGTAACGCCAGGGTTTTCCCAGTCACGACGT
TGTAAAACGACGGCCAGTGAATTGTAATACGACTCACTATAGGGCGAATTGGAGCTCCACCGCGGTGGCG
GCCGCTCTAGAACTAGTGGATCCCCCGGGCTGCAGGAATTC
Features (pLannotate 1.2.2; 14 found; start..end, strand, type, name):
      1..215     +  promoter       H1 promoter: human H1 RNA promoter
    280..321     +  misc_feature   MCS (fragment): pBluescript multiple cloning site
    333..351     -  promoter       T3 promoter: promoter for bacteriophage T3 RNA polymerase
    396..412     -  protein_bind   lac operator: The lac repressor binds to the lac operator to inhibit transcription in E. coli. This inhibition can be relieved by adding lactose or isopropyl-β-D-thiogalactopyranoside (IPTG). lac repressor encoded by lacI
    420..450     -  promoter       lac promoter: promoter for the E. coli lac operon
    465..486     -  protein_bind   CAP binding site: CAP binding activates transcription in the presence of cAMP. E. coli catabolite activator protein
    499..591     -  CDS            lacI (fragment): lac repressor; lacI; The lac repressor binds to the lac operator to inhibit transcription in E. coli. This inhibition can be relieved by adding lactose or isopropyl-β-D-thiogalactopyranoside (IPTG).
    774..1362    -  rep_origin     ori: high-copy-number ColE1/pMB1/pBR322/pUC origin of replication
   1533..2393    -  CDS            AmpR: β-lactamase; bla; confers resistance to ampicillin, carbenicillin, and related antibiotics
   2394..2498    -  promoter       AmpR promoter: bla
   2551..2979    -  rep_origin     f1 ori (sequence partly withheld): f1 bacteriophage origin of replication; arrow indicates direction of (+) strand synthesis
   2984..3141    -  CDS            lacZα (fragment): LacZα fragment of β-galactosidase; lacZ fragment
   3144..3162    +  promoter       T7 promoter: promoter for bacteriophage T7 RNA polymerase
   3171..2       +  misc_feature   MCS (fragment) (across the origin): pBluescript multiple cloning site
