[The description below was written by a language model from this plasmid's Addgene catalogue record and pLannotate feature annotations shown in this document.]
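Description:
pSuper-PlexinB2 is an RNA interference plasmid built on the pSuper backbone, a pBluescript-derived vector designed to express short hairpin RNAs in mammalian cells after transfection. It carries an shRNA directed against Plxnb2, the gene encoding the Plexin-B2 receptor. The record lists rat as the species and describes the hairpin as targeting rodent PlexinB2. The hairpin oligonucleotide was inserted by restriction cloning between BglII and HindIII sites, immediately downstream of the human H1 RNA promoter. H1 is an RNA polymerase III promoter that produces small, precisely initiated transcripts, which fold into a hairpin and are processed by the cellular RNAi machinery into an siRNA that knocks down the target mRNA. The hairpin itself is not annotated in the feature table, but the unannotated gap between the H1 promoter and the downstream multiple cloning site fragment is consistent with its position.

The rest of the plasmid is standard pBluescript-type architecture. It has a high-copy ColE1/pUC origin for replication in E. coli, a β-lactamase gene with its own promoter for ampicillin selection, and an f1 origin that permits single-stranded DNA production. Remnants of the lacZα region, lac promoter and operator are also present, along with T7 and T3 phage promoters that flank the cloning region and serve as sequencing primer sites. No mammalian selection marker or fluorescent reporter is annotated. The sequenced record is 3,230 nt, somewhat shorter than the approximate 4,000 bp backbone size in the catalogue entry. The associated work concerns class 4 semaphorins and Plexin-B receptors in GABAergic and glutamatergic synapse development in the hippocampus, so the construct is suited to loss-of-function studies of Plexin-B2 in rodent neurons.
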