Addgene plasmid #115175: pSuper-PlexinB2
Purpose: shRNA against rodent PlexinB2
Depositing lab: Suzanne Paradis. Depositing organization: Brandeis University. Publication: Class 4 Semaphorins and Plexin-B receptors regulate GABAergic and glutamatergic synapse development in the mammalian hippocampus. McDermott JE, Goldblatt D, Paradis S. Mol Cell Neurosci. 2018 Jul 4;92:50-66. doi: 10.1016/j.mcn.2018.06.008. PubMed 29981480.
Backbone
  Vector backbone: pSuper
  Backbone size w/o insert (bp): 4000
  Vector type: RNAi
Growth in bacteria
  Bacterial resistance: Ampicillin, 100 μg/mL
  Growth temperature: 37°C
  Growth strain: DH5alpha
  Copy number: Unknown
Gene/Insert
  Gene/Insert name: shRNA targeting Plxnb2
  gRNA/shRNA sequence: GCAAGTCCTTCCTTATCAA
  Species: R. norvegicus (rat)
  Cloning method: Restriction Enzyme; 5′ cloning site BglII (unknown if destroyed); 3′ cloning site HindIII (unknown if destroyed)
  Sequencing primers: 5′ T7; 3′ T3
Terms and licenses: Academic/Nonprofit Terms; Industry Terms: Not Available to Industry
How to cite: pSuper-PlexinB2 was a gift from Suzanne Paradis (Addgene plasmid # 115175 ; http://n2t.net/addgene:115175 ; RRID:Addgene_115175)
