>Addgene plasmid #115175 | pSuper-PlexinB2 | depositor partial sequence | sequence record 217004 | shRNA
GAAAAACGCCAGCAACGCGGCCTTTTTACGGTTCCTGGCCTTTTGCTGGCCTTTTGCTCACATGTTCTTT
CCTGCGTTATCCCCTGATTCTGTGGATAACCGTATTACCGCCTTTGAGTGAGCTGATACCGCTCGCCGCA
GCCGAACGACCGAGCGCAGCGAGTCAGTGAGCGAGGAAGCGGAAGAGCGCCCAATACGCAAACCGCCTCT
CCCCGCGCGTTGGCCGATTCATTAATGCAGCTGGCACGACAGGTTTCCCGACTGGAAAGCGGGCAGTGAG
CGCAACGCAATTAATGTGAGTTAGCTCACTCATTAGGCACCCCAGGCTTTACACTTTATGCTTCCGGCTC
GTATGTTGTGTGGAATTGTGAGCGGATAACAATTTCACACAGGAAACAGCTATGACCATGATTACGCCAA
GCTCGAAATTAACCCTCACTAAAGGGAACAAAAGCTGGTACCGGGCCCCCCCTCGAGGTCGACGGTATCG
ATAAGCTTTTCCAAAAAGCAAGTCCTTCCTTATCAATCTCTTGAATTGATAAGGAAGGACTTGCGGGGAT
CTGTGGTCTCATACAGAACTTATAAGATTCCCAAATCCAAAGACATTTCACGTTTATGGTGATTTCCCAG
AACACATAGCGACATGCAAATATTGCAGGGCGCCACTCCCCTGTCCCTCACAGCCATCTTCCTGCCAGGG
CGCACGCGCGCTGGGTGTTCCCGCCTAGTGACACTGGGCCCGCGATTCCTTGGAGCGGGTTGATGACGTC
AGCGTTCGAATTCCTGCAGCCCGGGGGATCCACTAGTTCTAGAGCGGCCGCCACCGCGGTGGAGCTCCAA
TTCGCCCTATAGTGAGTCGTATTACAATTCACTGGCCGTCGTTTTACAACGTCGTGACTGGGAAAACCCT
GGCGTTACCCAACTTAATCGCCTTGCAGCACATCCCCCTTTCGCCAGCTGGCGTAATAGCGAAGAGGCCC
GCACCGATCGCCCTTCCCAACAGTTGCGCAGCCTGAATGGCGAATGGG
[124 nt withheld, positions 1029-1152]
C
[91 nt withheld, positions 1154-1244]
A
[47 nt withheld, positions 1246-1292]
